Addgene plasmid #107409: pMB1-spect-PthrC3-eGFP
Purpose: This plasmid contain promoter PthrC3, which is used for study about Short, Auto-inducible Promoters for Well-Controlled Protein Expression in Escherichia coli.
Depositing lab: Kang Zhou. Depositing organization: National University of Singapore. Publication: Short, auto-inducible promoters for well-controlled protein expression in Escherichia coli. Anilionyte O, Liang H, Ma X, Yang L, Zhou K. Appl Microbiol Biotechnol. 2018 Aug;102(16):7007-7015. doi: 10.1007/s00253-018-9141-z. Epub 2018 Jun 8. PubMed 29948110.
Backbone
  Vector backbone: pMB1-spect-PthrC3
  Backbone size w/o insert (bp): 711
  Total vector size (bp): 3291
  Vector type: Bacterial Expression
Growth in bacteria
  Bacterial resistance: Spectinomycin, 50 μg/mL
  Growth temperature: 37°C
  Growth strain: DH5alpha
  Growth instructions: Use strain BL21(DE3) for expression.
  Copy number: High Copy
Gene/Insert
  Gene/Insert name: eGFP
  GenBank ID: KY014123.1
  Promoter: PthrC3
  Cloning method: Ligation Independent Cloning
  Sequencing primers: 5′ agcttttcattctgactgca; 3′ AGGTTGTTACCTCGTTACCTT
Terms and licenses: Academic/Nonprofit Terms; Industry Terms: Not Available to Industry
How to cite: pMB1-spect-PthrC3-eGFP was a gift from Kang Zhou (Addgene plasmid # 107409 ; http://n2t.net/addgene:107409 ; RRID:Addgene_107409)
