[The description below was written by a language model from this plasmid's Addgene catalogue record and pLannotate feature annotations shown in this document.]
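Description:
pMB1-spect-PthrC3-eGFP is a compact (about 3.3 kb) bacterial expression plasmid for Escherichia coli, built to test PthrC3, one of a set of short auto-inducible promoters developed for well-controlled protein expression without an added chemical inducer. It replicates from a high-copy ColE1/pMB1-type origin and is selected with spectinomycin through an aadA (SmR) aminoglycoside adenylyltransferase gene, which also confers streptomycin resistance. The record indicates that the plasmid is maintained in a cloning strain, while BL21(DE3) is recommended for expression.

The payload is an eGFP reporter placed under PthrC3. In the feature table, the region upstream of the reporter matches the threonine operon leader, consistent with the promoter's name suggesting derivation from the E. coli thr regulatory region. It is followed by the efficient ribosome binding site from bacteriophage T7 gene 10 and then the fluorescent protein coding sequence. The automated annotation labels this open reading frame as an EBFP fragment, which most likely reflects the close sequence similarity among GFP variants, since the catalogue entry specifies eGFP. Fluorescence therefore reads out the timing and strength of promoter activity during culture growth.

Several other short annotated hits are partial matches only: fragments of an RSF origin, the pBR322 bom region, pheA, an apramycin resistance gene and a mutant FRT site. They are probably remnants of construction or similarity artefacts rather than functional elements, and the record does not assign them any role. The listed backbone size of 711 bp appears to correspond to the insert rather than the backbone.
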