Features (pLannotate 1.2.2; 10 found; start..end, strand, type, name):
      8..141     +  rep_origin     RSF ori (fragment): Plasmids containing the RSF 1030 origin of replication can be propagated in E. coli cells that contain additional plasmids with compatible origins.
    146..199     -  misc_feature   bom (fragment): basis of mobility region from pBR322
    418..537     +  ncRNA          Thr leader (sequence partly withheld): Accession: RF00506 - Threonine operon leader
    574..596     +  RBS            RBS: efficient ribosome binding site from bacteriophage T7 gene 10 (Olins and Rangwala, 1989)
    605..1320    +  CDS            EBFP (fragment): enhanced blue variant of GFP mammalian codon-optimized
   1405..1494    +  CDS            pheA (fragment): CMPDT_ECOLI - Experimental evidence at protein level: Swiss-Prot protein existence level 1. Catalyzes the Claisen rearrangement of chorismate to prephenate and the decarboxylation/dehydration of prephenate to phenylpyruvate. From Escherichia coli (strain K12).
   1654..1680    +  CDS            ApmR (fragment): aminoglycoside 3-N-acetyltransferase type IV ; aac(3)IV; confers resistance to apramycin (Paget and Davies, 1996)
   1681..2472    +  CDS            SmR: aminoglycoside adenylyltransferase (Murphy, 1985); aadA; confers resistance to spectinomycin and streptomycin
   2506..2526    +  protein_bind   FRT (mutant) (fragment): FRT site with a mutation in the core sequence (Azam et al., 1997) FLP recombinase from the Saccharomyces cerevisiae 2μ plasmid
   2663..3251    +  rep_origin     ori: high-copy-number ColE1/pMB1/pBR322/pUC origin of replication
>Addgene plasmid #107409 | pMB1-spect-PthrC3-eGFP | addgene full sequence | sequence record 210891 | Addgene NGS Result
GCTGGCCTTTTGCTCACATGTTCTTTCCTGCGTTATCCCCTGATTCTGTGGATAACCGTATTACCGCCTT
TGAGTGAGCTGATACCGCTCGCCGCAGCCGAACGACCGAGCGCAGCGAGTCAGTGAGCGAGGAAGCGGAA
GAGCGCCTGATGCGGTATTTTCTCCTTACGCATCTGTGCGGTATTTCACACCGCATATGCTGGATCCTTC
CCTCGACTCACACTTGGGAGCTTTTCATTCTGACTGCAACGGGCAATATGTCTCTGTGTGGATTAAAAAA
AGAGTGTCTGATAGCAGCTTCTGAACTGGTTACCTGCCGTGAGTAAATTAAAATTTTATTGACTTAGGTC
ACTAAATACTTTAACCAATATAGGCATAGCGCACAGACAGATAAAAATTACAGAGTACACAACATCC
[63 nt withheld, positions 418-480]
TGACGCGTACAGGAAACACAGAAAAAAGCCCGCACCTGACAGTGCGGGCTTTTTTTTCGACCAAAGGTAA
CGAGGTAACAACCTAGAAATAATTTTGTTTAACTTTAAGAAGGAGATATACATATGAGCAAGGGCGAGGA
GCTGTTCACCGGGGTGGTGCCCATCCTGGTCGAGCTGGACGGCGACGTAAACGGCCACAAGTTCAGCGTG
TCCGGCGAGGGCGAGGGCGATGCCACCTACGGCAAGCTGACCCTGAAGTTCATCTGCACCACCGGCAAGC
TGCCCGTGCCCTGGCCCACCCTCGTGACCACCCTGACCTACGGCGTGCAGTGCTTCAGCCGCTACCCCGA
CCACATGAAGCAGCACGACTTCTTCAAGTCCGCCATGCCCGAAGGCTACGTCCAGGAGCGCACCATCTTC
TTCAAGGACGACGGCAACTACAAGACCCGCGCCGAGGTGAAGTTCGAGGGCGACACCCTGGTGAACCGCA
TCGAGCTGAAGGGCATCGACTTCAAGGAGGACGGCAACATCCTGGGGCACAAGCTGGAGTACAACTACAA
CAGCCACAACGTCTATATCATGGCCGACAAGCAGAAGAACGGCATCAAGGTGAACTTCAAGATCCGCCAC
AACATCGAGGACGGCAGCGTGCAGCTCGCCGACCACTACCAGCAGAACACCCCCATCGGCGACGGCCCCG
TGCTGCTGCCCGACAACCACTACCTGAGCACCCAGTCCGCCCTGAGCAAAGACCCCAACGAGAAGCGCGA
TCACATGGTCCTGCTGGAGTTCGTGACCGCCGCCGGGATCACTCTCGGCATGGACGAGCTGTACAAGTGA
TGGGCTGAAGGGTTTAAGCGAAGACGAACAATAAGGCCTCCCAAATCGGGGGGCCTTTTTTATTGATAAC
AAAAAGGCAACACTATGACATCGGAAAACCCGTTACTGGCGCTGCGAGAGAAAATCAGCGCGCTGGATGA
AAAATTATTAGCGTTACTGGCAGAGCGGCGCGAATTCAAACAGAAAGGCCATGGGTCGACCTGCAGAAGC
TTAGATCTATTACCCTGTTATCCCTACTCGAGTTCATGTGCAGCTCCATAAGCAAAAGGGGATGATAAGT
TTATCACCACCGACTATTTGCAACAGTGCCGTTGATCGTGCTATGATCGACTGATGTCATCAGCGGTGGA
GTGCAATGTCATGAGGGAAGCGGTGATCGCCGAAGTATCGACTCAACTATCAGAGGTAGTTGGCGTCATC
GAGCGCCATCTCGAACCGACGTTGCTGGCCGTACATTTGTACGGCTCCGCAGTGGATGGCGGCCTGAAGC
CACACAGTGATATTGATTTGCTGGTTACGGTGACCGTAAGGCTTGATGAAACAACGCGGCGAGCTTTGAT
CAACGACCTTTTGGAAACTTCGGCTTCCCCTGGAGAGAGCGAGATTCTCCGCGCTGTAGAAGTCACCATT
GTTGTGCACGACGACATCATTCCGTGGCGTTATCCAGCTAAGCGCGAACTGCAATTTGGAGAATGGCAGC
GCAATGACATTCTTGCAGGTATCTTCGAGCCAGCCACGATCGACATTGATCTGGCTATCTTGCTGACAAA
AGCAAGAGAACATAGCGTTGCCTTGGTAGGTCCAGCGGCGGAGGAACTCTTTGATCCGGTTCCTGAACAG
GATCTATTTGAGGCGCTAAATGAAACCTTAACGCTATGGAACTCGCCGCCCGACTGGGCTGGCGATGAGC
GAAATGTAGTGCTTACGTTGTCCCGCATTTGGTACAGCGCAGTAACCGGCAAAATCGCGCCGAAGGATGT
CGCTGCCGACTGGGCAATGGAGCGCCTGCCGGCCCAGTATCAGCCCGTCATACTTGAAGCTAGACAGGCT
TATCTTGGACAAGAAGAAGATCGCTTGGCCTCGCGCGCAGATCAGTTGGAAGAATTTGTCCACTACGTGA
AAGGCGAGATCACCAAGGTAGTCGGCAAATAAGATGCCGCTCGCCAGTCGATTGGCTGAGCTCATAAGTT
CCTATTCCGAAGTTCCGCGAACGCGTAAAGGATCTAGGTGAAGATCCTTTTTGATAATCTCATGACCAAA
ATCCCTTAACGTCACACAACATAGCCACGGAGTTTTCGTTCCACTGAGCGTCAGACCCCGTAGAAAAGAT
CAAAGGATCTTCTTGAGATCCTTTTTTTCTGCGCGTAATCTGCTGCTTGCAAACAAAAAAACCACCGCTA
CCAGCGGTGGTTTGTTTGCCGGATCAAGAGCTACCAACTCTTTTTCCGAAGGTAACTGGCTTCAGCAGAG
CGCAGATACCAAATACTGTCCTTCTAGTGTAGCCGTAGTTAGGCCACCACTTCAAGAACTCTGTAGCACC
GCCTACATACCTCGCTCTGCTAATCCTGTTACCAGTGGCTGCTGCCAGTGGCGATAAGTCGTGTCTTACC
GGGTTGGACTCAAGACGATAGTTACCGGATAAGGCGCAGCGGTCGGGCTGAACGGGGGGTTCGTGCACAC
AGCCCAGCTTGGAGCGAACGACCTACACCGAACTGAGATACCTACAGCGTGAGCTATGAGAAAGCGCCAC
GCTTCCCGAAGGGAGAAAGGCGGACAGGTATCCGGTAAGCGGCAGGGTCGGAACAGGAGAGCGCACGAGG
GAGCTTCCAGGGGGAAACGCCTGGTATCTTTATAGTCCTGTCGGGTTTCGCCACCTCTGACTTGAGCGTC
GATTTTTGTGATGCTCGTCAGGGGGGCGGAGCCTATGGAAAAACGCCAGCAACGCGGCCTTTTTACGGTT
CCTGGCCTTTT
